Addgene plasmid #180184: Circular guide cloning vector
Purpose: (Empty Backbone) Cloning vector for expressing circular RNA from a U6 promoter
Depositing lab: Prashant Mali. Depositing organization: University of California, San Diego (UCSD). Publication: Efficient in vitro and in vivo RNA editing via recruitment of endogenous ADARs using circular guide RNAs. Katrekar D, Yen J, Xiang Y, Saha A, Meluzzi D, Savva Y, Mali P. Nat Biotechnol. 2022 Feb 10. pii: 10.1038/s41587-021-01171-4. doi: 10.1038/s41587-021-01171-4. PubMed 35145312.
Backbone
  Vector backbone: AAV
  Backbone manufacturer: Custom
  Backbone size (bp): 6000
  Modifications to backbone: 6300
  Vector type: Mammalian Expression, AAV
  Promoter: U6
Growth in bacteria
  Bacterial resistance: Kanamycin, 50 μg/mL
  Growth temperature: 37°C
  Growth strain: NEB Stable
  Copy number: Unknown
Gene/Insert
  Cloning method: Gibson Cloning
  Sequencing primers: 5′ GACTATCATATGCTTACCGT
Terms and licenses: Academic/Nonprofit Terms; Industry Terms: Not Available to Industry
Depositor comments: Digest vector with AgeI+NheI to clone any sequence between the ribozymes
How to cite: Circular guide cloning vector was a gift from Prashant Mali (Addgene plasmid # 180184 ; http://n2t.net/addgene:180184 ; RRID:Addgene_180184)
