[The description below was written by a language model from this plasmid's Addgene catalogue record and pLannotate feature annotations shown in this document.]
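Description:
Circular guide cloning vector is an empty AAV transfer plasmid for mammalian expression, designed to produce circular RNAs from an RNA polymerase III U6 promoter. The sequenced record is about 5.8 kb, somewhat smaller than the nominal backbone size listed in the catalogue. It is maintained in E. coli through a high-copy ColE1/pUC-type origin and selected with kanamycin through an aph(3')-Ia gene driven by the bla promoter. The recommended recombination-deficient host is consistent with the need to keep the two AAV2 inverted terminal repeats intact. Remnants of lac, rop, bom and lacZα sequences in the backbone are fragments left over from earlier vectors.

Between the ITRs, a human U6 promoter is followed directly by a twister-type ribozyme. The depositor notes that the vector is cut with AgeI and NheI so that any sequence can be inserted between "the ribozymes", with Gibson assembly as the listed cloning method. The feature table annotates only one twister fragment, so the second ribozyme presumably lies in the unannotated stretch downstream. In this kind of design, self-cleaving ribozymes flanking the insert trim the transcript to leave ends that cellular RNA ligase can join, giving a covalently closed circle that resists exonucleases.

A second, mouse U6 promoter sits further downstream; the record does not state what it drives. It is followed by a CMV enhancer/promoter–EGFP cassette with an HSV TK polyadenylation signal, which serves as a fluorescent marker of transfection or transduction.

The associated publication used circular guide RNAs to recruit endogenous ADAR enzymes for RNA editing in vitro and in vivo. The ITRs allow the whole cassette to be packaged into recombinant AAV for delivery.
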