Features (pLannotate 1.2.2; 23 found; start..end, strand, type, name):
      1..141     -  repeat_region  AAV2 ITR: inverted terminal repeat of adeno-associated virus serotype 2 inverted
    160..400     +  promoter       U6 promoter: RNA polymerase III promoter for human U6 snRNA
    412..478     +  ncRNA          twister-P3 (fragment): Accession: RF03154 - type-P3 twister ribozyme
    807..1120    +  promoter       U6 promoter: RNA polymerase III promoter for mouse U6 snRNA (Das et al., 1988)
   1132..1153    -  protein_bind   attB2 (fragment): mutant version of attB; recombination site for the Gateway® BP reaction BP Clonase™
   1171..1550    +  enhancer       CMV enhancer: human cytomegalovirus immediate early enhancer
   1551..1754    +  promoter       CMV promoter: human cytomegalovirus (CMV) immediate early promoter
   1872..2588    +  CDS            EGFP: EGFP is a basic (constitutively fluorescent) green fluorescent protein published in 1996, derived from Aequorea victoria. It is reported to be a rapidly-maturing weak dimer with moderate acid sensitivity.
   2590..2609    +  misc_feature   MCS (fragment): multiple cloning site
   2711..2759    +  polyA_signal   HSV TK poly(A) signal: herpes simplex virus thymidine kinase polyadenylation signal (Cole and Stacy, 1985)
   2850..2866    -  polyA_signal   bGH poly(A) signal (fragment): bovine growth hormone polyadenylation signal
   2974..3114    +  repeat_region  AAV2 ITR: inverted terminal repeat of adeno-associated virus serotype 2 inverted
   3178..3194    -  protein_bind   lac operator: The lac repressor binds to the lac operator to inhibit transcription in E. coli. This inhibition can be relieved by adding lactose or isopropyl-β-D-thiogalactopyranoside (IPTG). lac repressor encoded by lacI
   3202..3232    -  promoter       lac promoter: promoter for the E. coli lac operon
   3247..3268    -  protein_bind   CAP binding site: CAP binding activates transcription in the presence of cAMP. E. coli catabolite activator protein
   3281..3373    -  CDS            lacI (fragment): lac repressor; lacI; The lac repressor binds to the lac operator to inhibit transcription in E. coli. This inhibition can be relieved by adding lactose or isopropyl-β-D-thiogalactopyranoside (IPTG).
   3556..4144    -  rep_origin     ori: high-copy-number ColE1/pMB1/pBR322/pUC origin of replication
   4315..5130    -  CDS            KanR: aminoglycoside phosphotransferase; aph(3')-Ia; confers resistance to kanamycin in bacteria or G418 (Geneticin®) in eukaryotes
   5131..5235    -  promoter       AmpR promoter: bla
   5330..5365    +  CDS            rop (fragment): Rop protein, which maintains plasmids at low copy number; rop
   5467..5566    +  misc_feature   bom (fragment): basis of mobility region from pBR322
   5572..5729    -  CDS            lacZα (fragment): LacZα fragment of β-galactosidase; lacZ fragment
   5747..5769    -  CDS            lacZα (fragment): LacZα fragment of β-galactosidase; lacZ fragment
>Addgene plasmid #180184 | Circular guide cloning vector | addgene full sequence | sequence record 358231 | Addgene NGS Result
CCTGCAGGCAGCTGCGCGCTCGCTCGCTCACTGAGGCCGCCCGGGCAAAGCCCGGGCGTCGGGCGACCTT
TGGTCGCCCGGCCTCAGTGAGCGAGCGAGCGCGCAGAGAGGGAGTGGCCAACTCCATCACTAGGGGTTCC
TGCGGCCGCACGCGTGGAGGAGGGCCTATTTCCCATGATTCCTTCATATTTGCATATACGATACAAGGCT
GTTAGAGAGATAATTAGAATTAATTTGACTGTAAACACAAAGATATTAGTACAAAATACGTGACGTAGAA
AGTAATAATTTCTTGGGTAGTTTGCAGTTTTAAAATTATGTTTTAAAATGGACTATCATATGCTTACCGT
AACTTGAAAGTATTTCGATTTCTTGGCTTTATATATCTTGTGGAAAGGACGAAACACCGCCATCAGTCGC
CGGTCCCAAGCCCGGATAAAATGGGAGGGGGCGGGAAACCGCCTAACCATGCCGACTGATGGCAGACCGG
TCTTCCTGAAAGACAAATACACCCTAAGGCCTGAGAACTGAGGCCTTGCAGCGAGCATCCTCAGGTTCTG
GTACACTGGAGCAGCTGGCCAGAGCCAGCCACAGCTTAATGTCTGATGGCAGAAAGCCAAGCACAGGCCC
CCTGACCGTGAAGGAGGTGCTTCCATACACCAGGAATGGGTACCCAGGGTGAGACACCGCTAGCTGCCAT
CAGTCGGCGTGGACTGTAGAACACTGCCAATGCCGGTCCCAAGCCCGGATAAAAGTGGAGGGTACAGTCC
ACGCTTTTTTCGTACTGAGTCGCCCAGTCTCAGATAGATCCGACGCCGCCATCTCTAGGCCCGCGCCGGC
CCCCTCGCACAGACTTGTGGGAGAAGCTCGGCTACTCCCCTGCCCCGGTTAATTTGCATATAATATTTCC
TAGTAACTATAGAGGCTTAATGTGCGATAAAAGACAGATAATCTGTTCTTTTTAATACTAGCTACATTTT
ACATGATAGGCTTGGATTTCTATAAGAGATACAAATACTAAATTATTATTTTAAAAAACAGCACAAAAGG
AAACTCACCCTAACTGTAAAGTAATTGTGTGTTTTGAGACTATAAATATCCCTTGGAGAAAAGCCTTGTT
TGGATTCCTAGACCCAGCTTTCTTGTACAAAGTTGGCATTAATACGCGTTGACATTGATTATTGACTAGT
TATTAATAGTAATCAATTACGGGGTCATTAGTTCATAGCCCATATATGGAGTTCCGCGTTACATAACTTA
CGGTAAATGGCCCGCCTGGCTGACCGCCCAACGACCCCCGCCCATTGACGTCAATAATGACGTATGTTCC
CATAGTAACGCCAATAGGGACTTTCCATTGACGTCAATGGGTGGAGTATTTACGGTAAACTGCCCACTTG
GCAGTACATCAAGTGTATCATATGCCAAGTACGCCCCCTATTGACGTCAATGACGGTAAATGGCCCGCCT
GGCATTATGCCCAGTACATGACCTTATGGGACTTTCCTACTTGGCAGTACATCTACGTATTAGTCATCGC
TATTACCATGGTGATGCGGTTTTGGCAGTACATCAATGGGCGTGGATAGCGGTTTGACTCACGGGGATTT
CCAAGTCTCCACCCCATTGACGTCAATGGGAGTTTGTTTTGGCACCAAAATCAACGGGACTTTCCAAAAT
GTCGTAACAACTCCGCCCCATTGACGCAAATGGGCGGTAGGCGTGTACGGTGGGAGGTCTATATAAGCAG
AGCTCGTTTAGTGAACCGTCAGATCGCCTGGAGACGCCATCCACGCTGTTTTGACCTCCATAGAAGACAC
CGGGACCGATCCAGCCTCCGGACTCTAGAGGATCGAACCCTTAAGGCCACCATGGTGAGCAAGGGCGAGG
AGCTGTTCACCGGGGTGGTGCCCATCCTGGTCGAGCTGGACGGCGACGTAAACGGCCACAAGTTCAGCGT
GTCCGGCGAGGGCGAGGGCGATGCCACCTACGGCAAGCTGACCCTGAAGTTCATCTGCACCACCGGCAAG
CTGCCCGTGCCCTGGCCCACCCTCGTGACCACCCTGACCTACGGCGTGCAGTGCTTCAGCCGCTACCCCG
ACCACATGAAGCAGCACGACTTCTTCAAGTCCGCCATGCCCGAAGGCTACGTCCAGGAGCGCACCATCTT
CTTCAAGGACGACGGCAACTACAAGACCCGCGCCGAGGTGAAGTTCGAGGGCGACACCCTGGTGAACCGC
ATCGAGCTGAAGGGCATCGACTTCAAGGAGGACGGCAACATCCTGGGGCACAAGCTGGAGTACAACTACA
ACAGCCACAACGTCTATATCATGGCCGACAAGCAGAAGAACGGCATCAAGGTGAACTTCAAGATCCGCCA
CAACATCGAGGACGGCAGCGTGCAGCTCGCCGACCACTACCAGCAGAACACCCCCATCGGCGACGGCCCC
GTGCTGCTGCCCGACAACCACTACCTGAGCACCCAGTCCGCCCTGAGCAAAGACCCCAACGAGAAGCGCG
ATCACATGGTCCTGCTGGAGTTCGTGACCGCCGCCGGGATCACTCTCGGCATGGACGAGCTGTACAAGTA
CTCAGATCTCGAGCTCAAGTAGCTTAAGGGTTCGATCCCTACTGGTTAGTAATGAGTTTAAACGGGGGAG
GCTAACTGAAACACGGAAGGAGACAATACCGGAAGGAACCCGCGCTATGACGGCAATAAAAAGACAGAAT
AAAACGCACGGGTGTTGGGTCGTTTGTTCATAAACGCGGGGTTCGGTCCCAGGGCTGGCACTCTGTCGAT
ACCCCACCGAGACCCCATTGGGGCCAATACGCCCGCGTTTCTTCCTTTTCCCCACCCCACCCCCCAAGTT
CGGGTGAAGGCCCAGGGCTCGCAGCCAACGTCGGGGCGGCAGGCCCTGCCATAGCAGATCTGCGCTGATT
TTGTAGGTAACCACGTGCGGACCGAGCGGCCGCAGGAACCCCTAGTGATGGAGTTGGCCACTCCCTCTCT
GCGCGCTCGCTCGCTCACTGAGGCCGGGCGACCAAAGGTCGCCCGACGCCCGGGCTTTGCCCGGGCGGCC
TCAGTGAGCGAGCGAGCGCGCAGCTGCCTGCAGGCTTGGATCCCAATGGCGCGCCGAGCTTGGCTCGAGC
ATGGTCATAGCTGTTTCCTGTGTGAAATTGTTATCCGCTCACAATTCCACACAACATACGAGCCGGAAGC
ATAAAGTGTAAAGCCTGGGGTGCCTAATGAGTGAGCTAACTCACATTAATTGCGTTGCGCTCACTGCCCG
CTTTCCAGTCGGGAAACCTGTCGTGCCAGCTGCATTAATGAATCGGCCAACGCGCGGGGAGAGGCGGTTT
GCGTATTGGGCGCTCTTCCGCTTCCTCGCTCACTGACTCGCTGCGCTCGGTCGTTCGGCTGCGGCGAGCG
GTATCAGCTCACTCAAAGGCGGTAATACGGTTATCCACAGAATCAGGGGATAACGCAGGAAAGAACATGT
GAGCAAAAGGCCAGCAAAAGGCCAGGAACCGTAAAAAGGCCGCGTTGCTGGCGTTTTTCCATAGGCTCCG
CCCCCCTGACGAGCATCACAAAAATCGACGCTCAAGTCAGAGGTGGCGAAACCCGACAGGACTATAAAGA
TACCAGGCGTTTCCCCCTGGAAGCTCCCTCGTGCGCTCTCCTGTTCCGACCCTGCCGCTTACCGGATACC
TGTCCGCCTTTCTCCCTTCGGGAAGCGTGGCGCTTTCTCATAGCTCACGCTGTAGGTATCTCAGTTCGGT
GTAGGTCGTTCGCTCCAAGCTGGGCTGTGTGCACGAACCCCCCGTTCAGCCCGACCGCTGCGCCTTATCC
GGTAACTATCGTCTTGAGTCCAACCCGGTAAGACACGACTTATCGCCACTGGCAGCAGCCACTGGTAACA
GGATTAGCAGAGCGAGGTATGTAGGCGGTGCTACAGAGTTCTTGAAGTGGTGGCCTAACTACGGCTACAC
TAGAAGAACAGTATTTGGTATCTGCGCTCTGCTGAAGCCAGTTACCTTCGGAAAAAGAGTTGGTAGCTCT
TGATCCGGCAAACAAACCACCGCTGGTAGCGGTGGTTTTTTTGTTTGCAAGCAGCAGATTACGCGCAGAA
AAAAAGGATCTCAAGAAGATCCTTTGATCTTTTCTACGGGGTCTGACGCTCAGTGGAACGAAAACTCACG
TTAAGGGATTTTGGTCATGAGATTATCAAAAAGGATCTTCACCTAGATCCTTTTAAATTAAAAATGAAGT
TTTAAATCAATCTAAAGTATATATGAGTAAACTTGGTCTGACAGTTAGAAAAACTCATCGAGCATCAAAT
GAAACTGCAATTTATTCATATCAGGATTATCAATACCATATTTTTGAAAAAGCCGTTTCTGTAATGAAGG
AGAAAACTCACCGAGGCAGTTCCATAGGATGGCAAGATCCTGGTATCGGTCTGCGATTCCGACTCGTCCA
ACATCAATACAACCTATTAATTTCCCCTCGTCAAAAATAAGGTTATCAAGTGAGAAATCACCATGAGTGA
CGACTGAATCCGGTGAGAATGGCAAAAGTTTATGCATTTCTTTCCAGACTTGTTCAACAGGCCAGCCATT
ACGCTCGTCATCAAAATCACTCGCATCAACCAAACCGTTATTCATTCGTGATTGCGCCTGAGCGAGACGA
AATACGCGATCGCTGTTAAAAGGACAATTACAAACAGGAATCGAATGCAACCGGCGCAGGAACACTGCCA
GCGCATCAACAATATTTTCACCTGAATCAGGATATTCTTCTAATACCTGGAATGCTGTTTTCCCAGGGAT
CGCAGTGGTGAGTAACCATGCATCATCAGGAGTACGGATAAAATGCTTGATGGTCGGAAGAGGCATAAAT
TCCGTCAGCCAGTTTAGTCTGACCATCTCATCTGTAACATCATTGGCAACGCTACCTTTGCCATGTTTCA
GAAACAACTCTGGCGCATCGGGCTTCCCATACAATCGATAGATTGTCGCACCTGATTGCCCGACATTATC
GCGAGCCCATTTATACCCATATAAATCAGCATCCATGTTGGAATTTAATCGCGGCCTAGAGCAAGACGTT
TCCCGTTGAATATGGCTCATACTCTTCCTTTTTCAATATTATTGAAGCATTTATCAGGGTTATTGTCTCA
TGAGCGGATACATATTTGAATGTATTTAGAAAAATAAACAAATAGGGGTTCCGCGCACATTTCCCCGAAA
AGTGCCACCTGACGTCTAAGAAACCATTATTATCATGACATTAACCTATAAAAATAGGCGTATCACGAGG
CCCTTTCGTCTCGCGCGTTTCGGTGATGACGGTGAAAACCTCTGACACATGCAGCTCCCGGAGACGGTCA
CAGCTTGTCTGTAAGCGGATGCCGGGAGCAGACAAGCCCGTCAGGGCGCGTCAGCGGGTGTTGGCGGGTG
TCGGGGCTGGCTTAACTATGCGGCATCAGAGCAGATTGTACTGAGAGTGCACCATATGCGGTGTGAAATA
CCGCACAGATGCGTAAGGAGAAAATACCGCATCAGGCGCCATTCGCCATTCAGGCTGCGCAACTGTTGGG
AAGGGCGATCGGTGCGGGCCTCTTCGCTATTACGCCAGCTGGCGAAAGGGGGATGTGCTGCAAGGCGATT
AAGTTGGGTAACGCCAGGGTTTTCCCAGTCACGACGTTGTAAAACGACGGCCAGTGAATTGACGCGCCAT
TGGGATGTTGTAAAACGACGGCCAGTGAA
