>Addgene plasmid #180184 | Circular guide cloning vector | depositor partial sequence | sequence record 350055 | Primer binding to the U6 promoter (GACTATCATATGCTTACCGT)
GCCATCAGTCGCCGGTCCCAAGCCCGGATAAAATGGGAGGGGGCGGGAAACCGCCTAACCATGCCGACTG
ATGGCAGACCGGTCTTCCTGAAAGACAAATACACCCTAAGGCCTGAGAACTGAGGCCTTGCAGCGAGCAT
CCTCAGGTTCTGGTACACTGGAGCAGCTGGCCAGAGCCAGCCACAGCTTAATGTCTGATGGCAGAAAGCC
AAGCACAGGCCCCCTGACCGTGAAGGAGGTGCTTCCATACACCAGGAATGGGTACCCAGGGTGAGACACC
GCTAGCTGCCATCAGTCGGCGTGGACTGTAGAACACTGCCAATGCCGGTCCCAAGCCCGGATAAAAGTGG
AGGGTACAGTCCACGCTTTTTT
